>Addgene plasmid #192124 | pHR-OFF VIPER CAR (anti-CD19)-candidate design(d+iii) | addgene full sequence | sequence record 384119 | Addgene NGS Result
TAACTCCGCCCATCCCGCCCCTAACTCCGCCCAGTTCCGCCCATTCTCCGCCCCATGGCTGACTAATTTT
TTTTATTTATGCAGAGGCCGAGGCCGCCTCGGCCTCTGAGCTATTCCAGAAGTAGTGAGGAGGCTTTTTT
GGAGGCCTAGGCTTTTGCAAAAAGCTTGGACACAAGACAGGCTTGCGAGATATGTTTGAGAATACCACTT
TATCCCGCGTCAGGGAGAGGCAGTGCGTAAAAAGACGCGGACTCATGTGAAATACTGGTTTTTAGTGCGC
CAGATCTCTATAATCTCGCGCAACCTATTTTCCCCTCGAACACTTTTTAAGCCGTAGATAAACAGGCTGG
GACACTTCACATGAGCGAAAAATACATCGTCACCTGGGACATGTTGCAGATCCATGCACGTAAACTCGCA
AGCCGACTGATGCCTTCTGAACAATGGAAAGGCATTATTGCCGTAAGCCGTGGCGGTCTGTACCGGGTGC
GTTACTGGCGCGTGAACTGGGTATTCGTCATGTCGATACCGTTTGTATTTCCAGCTACGATCACGACAAC
CAGCGCGAGCTTAAAGTGCTGAAACGCGCAGAAGGCGATGGCGAAGGCTTCATCGTTATTGATGACCTGG
TGGATACCGGTGGTACTGCGGTTGCGATTCGTGAAATGTATCCAAAAGCGCACTTTGTCACCATCTTCGC
AAAACCGGCTGGTCGTCCGCTGGTTGATGACTATGTTGTTGATATCCCGCAAGATACCTGGATTGAACAG
CCGTGGGATATGGGCGTCGTATTCGTCCCGCCAATCTCCGGTCGCTAATCTTTTCAACGCCTGGCACTGC
CGGGCGTTGTTCTTTTTAACTTCAGGCGGGTTACAATAGTTTCCAGTAAGTATTCTGGAGGCTGCATCCA
TGACACAGGCAAACCTGAGCGAAACCCTGTTCAAACCCCGCTTTAAACATCCTGAAACCTCGACGCTAGT
CCGCCGCTTTAATCACGGCGCACAACCGCCTGTGCAGTCGGCCCTTGATGGTAAAACCATCCCTCACTGG
TATCGCATGATTAACCGTCTGATGTGGATCTGGCGCGGCATTGACCCACGCGAAATCCTCGACGTCCAGG
CACGTATTGTGATGAGCGATGCCGAACGTACCGACGATGATTTATACGATACGGTGATTGGCTACCGTGG
CGGCAACTGGATTTATGAGTGGGCCCCGGATCTTTGTGAAGGAACCTTACTTCTGTGGTGTGACATAATT
GGACAAACTACCTACAGAGATTTAAAGCTCTAAGGTAAATATAAAATTTTTAAGTGTATAATGTGTTAAA
CTACTGATTCTAATTGTTTGTGTATTTTAGATTCCAACCTATGGAACTGATGAATGGGAGCAGTGGTGGA
ATGCCTTTAATGAGGAAAACCTGTTTTGCTCAGAAGAAATGCCATCTAGTGATGATGAGGCTACTGCTGA
CTCTCAACATTCTACTCCTCCAAAAAAGAAGAGAAAGGTAGAAGACCCCAAGGACTTTCCTTCAGAATTG
CTAAGTTTTTTGAGTCATGCTGTGTTTAGTAATAGAACTCTTGCTTGCTTTGCTATTTACACCACAAAGG
AAAAAGCTGCACTGCTATACAAGAAAATTATGGAAAAATATTCTGTAACCTTTATAAGTAGGCATAACAG
TTATAATCATAACATACTGTTTTTTCTTACTCCACACAGGCATAGAGTGTCTGCTATTAATAACTATGCT
CAAAAATTGTGTACCTTTAGCTTTTTAATTTGTAAAGGGGTTAATAAGGAATATTTGATGTATAGTGCCT
TGACTAGAGATCATAATCAGCCATACCACATTTGTAGAGGTTTTACTTGCTTTAAAAAACCTCCCACACC
TCCCCCTGAACCTGAAACATAAAATGAATGCAATTGTTGTTGTTAACTTGTTTATTGCAGCTTATAATGG
TTACAAATAAAGCAATAGCATCACAAATTTCACAAATAAAGCATTTTTTTCACTGCATTCTAGTTGTGGT
TTGTCCAAACTCATCAATGTATCTTATCATGTCTGGATCAACTGGATAACTCAAGCTAACCAAAATCATC
CCAAACTTCCCACCCCATACCCTATTACCACTGCCAATTACCTGTGGTTTCATTTACTCTAAACCTGTGA
TTCCTCTGAATTATTTTCATTTTAAAGAAATTGTATTTGTTAAATATGTACTACAAACTTAGTAGTTGGA
AGGGCTAATTCACTCCCAAAGAAGACAAGATATCCTTGATCTGTGGATCTACCACACACAAGGCTACTTC
CCTGATTAGCAGAACTACACACCAGGGCCAGGGGTCAGATATCCACTGACCTTTGGATGGTGCTACAAGC
TAGTACCAGTTGAGCCAGATAAGGTAGAAGAGGCCAATAAAGGAGAGAACACCAGCTTGTTACACCCTGT
GAGCCTGCATGGGATGGATGACCCGGAGAGAGAAGTGTTAGAGTGGAGGTTTGACAGCCGCCTAGCATTT
CATCACGTGGCCCGAGAGCTGCATCCGGAGTACTTCAAGAACTGCTGATATCGAGCTTGCTACAAGGGAC
TTTCCGCTGGGGACTTTCCAGGGAGGCGTGGCCTGGGCGGGACTGGGGAGTGGCGAGCCCTCAGATCCTG
CATATAAGCAGCTGCTTTTTGCCTGTACTGGGTCTCTCTGGTTAGACCAGATCTGAGCCTGGGAGCTCTC
TGGCTAACTAGGGAACCCACTGCTTAAGCCTCAATAAAGCTTGCCTTGAGTGCTTCAAGTAGTGTGTGCC
CGTCTGTTGTGTGACTCTGGTAACTAGAGATCCCTCAGACCCTTTTAGTCAGTGTGGAAAATCTCTAGCA
GTGGCGCCCGAACAGGGACTTGAAAGCGAAAGGGAAACCAGAGGAGCTCTCTCGACGCAGGACTCGGCTT
GCTGAAGCGCGCACGGCAAGAGGCGAGGGGCGGCGACTGGTGAGTACGCCAAAAATTTTGACTAGCGGAG
GCTAGAAGGAGAGAGATGGGTGCGAGAGCGTCAGTATTAAGCGGGGGAGAATTAGATCGCGATGGGAAAA
AATTCGGTTAAGGCCAGGGGGAAAGAAAAAATATAAATTAAAACATATAGTATGGGCAAGCAGGGAGCTA
GAACGATTCGCAGTTAATCCTGGCCTGTTAGAAACATCAGAAGGCTGTAGACAAATACTGGGACAGCTAC
AACCATCCCTTCAGACAGGATCAGAAGAACTTAGATCATTATATAATACAGTAGCAACCCTCTATTGTGT
GCATCAAAGGATAGAGATAAAAGACACCAAGGAAGCTTTAGACAAGATAGAGGAAGAGCAAAACAAAAGT
AAGACCACCGCACAGCAAGCGGCCGGCCGCTGATCTTCAGACCTGGAGGAGGAGATATGAGGGACAATTG
GAGAAGTGAATTATATAAATATAAAGTAGTAAAAATTGAACCATTAGGAGTAGCACCCACCAAGGCAAAG
AGAAGAGTGGTGCAGAGAGAAAAAAGAGCAGTGGGAATAGGAGCTTTGTTCCTTGGGTTCTTGGGAGCAG
CAGGAAGCACTATGGGCGCAGCGTCAATGACGCTGACGGTACAGGCCAGACAATTATTGTCTGGTATAGT
GCAGCAGCAGAACAATTTGCTGAGGGCTATTGAGGCGCAACAGCATCTGTTGCAACTCACAGTCTGGGGC
ATCAAGCAGCTCCAGGCAAGAATCCTGGCTGTGGAAAGATACCTAAAGGATCAACAGCTCCTGGGGATTT
GGGGTTGCTCTGGAAAACTCATTTGCACCACTGCTGTGCCTTGGAATGCTAGTTGGAGTAATAAATCTCT
GGAACAGATTTGGAATCACACGACCTGGATGGAGTGGGACAGAGAAATTAACAATTACACAAGCTTAATA
CACTCCTTAATTGAAGAATCGCAAAACCAGCAAGAAAAGAATGAACAAGAATTATTGGAATTAGATAAAT
GGGCAAGTTTGTGGAATTGGTTTAACATAACAAATTGGCTGTGGTATATAAAATTATTCATAATGATAGT
AGGAGGCTTGGTAGGTTTAAGAATAGTTTTTGCTGTACTTTCTATAGTGAATAGAGTTAGGCAGGGATAT
TCACCATTATCGTTTCAGACCCACCTCCCAACCCCGAGGGGACCCGACAGGCCCGAAGGAATAGAAGAAG
AAGGTGGAGAGAGAGACAGAGACAGATCCATTCGATTAGTGAACGGATCTCGACGGTATCGCCAAATGGC
AGTATTCATCCACAATTTTAAAAGAAAAGGGGGGATTGGGGGGTACAGTGCAGGGGAAAGAATAGTAGAC
ATAATAGCAACAGACATACAAACTAAAGAATTACAAAAACAAATTACAAAAATTCAAAATTTTCGGGTTT
ATTACAGGGACAGCAGAGATCCAGTTTGGATCGATAAGCTTGATATCGAATTCCTGCAGCCCGTGAGGCT
CCGGTGCCCGTCAGTGGGCAGAGCGCACATCGCCCACAGTCCCCGAGAAGTTGGGGGGAGGGGTCGGCAA
TTGAACCGGTGCCTAGAGAAGGTGGCGCGGGGTAAACTGGGAAAGTGATGTCGTGTACTGGCTCCGCCTT
TTTCCCGAGGGTGGGGGAGAACCGTATATAAGTGCAGTAGTCGCCGTGAACGTTCTTTTTCGCAACGGGT
TTGCCGCCAGAACACAGGTAAGTGCCGTGTGTGGTTCCCGCGGGCCTGGCCTCTTTACGGGTTATGGCCC
TTGCGTGCCTTGAATTACTTCCACCTGGCTGCAGTACGTGATTCTTGATCCCGAGCTTCGGGTTGGAAGT
GGGTGGGAGAGTTCGAGGCCTTGCGCTTAAGGAGCCCCTTCGCCTCGTGCTTGAGTTGAGGCCTGGCCTG
GGCGCTGGGGCCGCCGCGTGCGAATCTGGTGGCACCTTCGCGCCTGTCTCGCTGCTTTCGATAAGTCTCT
AGCCATTTAAAATTTTTGATGACCTGCTGCGACGCTTTTTTTCTGGCAAGATAGTCTTGTAAATGCGGGC
CAAGATCTGCACACTGGTATTTCGGTTTTTGGGGCCGCGGGCGGCGACGGGGCCCGTGCGTCCCAGCGCA
CATGTTCGGCGAGGCGGGGCCTGCGAGCGCGGCCACCGAGAATCGGACGGGGGTAGTCTCAAGCTGGCCG
GCCTGCTCTGGTGCCTGGCCTCGCGCCGCCGTGTATCGCCCCGCCCTGGGCGGCAAGGCTGGCCCGGTCG
GCACCAGTTGCGTGAGCGGAAAGATGGCCGCTTCCCGGCCCTGCTGCAGGGAGCTCAAAATGGAGGACGC
GGCGCTCGGGAGAGCGGGCGGGTGAGTCACCCACACAAAGGAAAAGGGCCTTTCCGTCCTCAGCCGTCGC
TTCATGTGACTCCACGGAGTACCGGGCGCCGTCCAGGCACCTCGATTAGTTCTCGAGCTTTTGGAGTACG
TCGTCTTTAGGTTGGGGGGAGGGGTTTTATGCGATGGAGTTTCCCCACACTGAGTGGGTGGAGACTGAAG
TTAGGCCAGCTTGGCACTTGATGTAATTCTCCTTGGAATTTGCCCTTTTTGAGTTTGGATCTTGGTTCAT
TCTCAAGCCTCAGACAGTGGTTCAAAGTTTTTTTCTTCCATTTCAGGTGTCGTGAGGGGATCTGGAGCTC
TCGAGAATTCTCACGCGTGCCGCCACCATGGCCTTACCAGTGACCGCCTTGCTCCTGCCGCTGGCCTTGC
TGCTCCACGCCGCCAGGCCGGACATCCAGATGACACAGACTACATCCTCCCTGTCTGCCTCTCTGGGAGA
CAGAGTCACCATCAGTTGCAGGGCAAGTCAGGACATTAGTAAATATTTAAATTGGTATCAGCAGAAACCA
GATGGAACTGTTAAACTCCTGATCTACCATACATCAAGATTACACTCAGGAGTCCCATCAAGGTTCAGTG
GCAGTGGGTCTGGAACAGATTATTCTCTCACCATTAGCAACCTGGAGCAAGAAGATATTGCCACTTACTT
TTGCCAACAGGGTAATACGCTTCCGTACACGTTCGGAGGCGGCACCAAGCTGGAGATCACAGGTGGCGGT
GGCTCGGGCGGTGGTGGGTCGGGTGGCGGCGGATCTGAGGTGAAACTGCAGGAGTCAGGACCTGGCCTGG
TGGCGCCCTCACAGAGCCTGTCCGTCACATGCACTGTCTCAGGGGTCTCATTACCCGACTATGGTGTAAG
CTGGATTCGCCAGCCTCCACGAAAGGGTCTGGAGTGGCTGGGAGTAATATGGGGTAGTGAAACCACATAC
TATAATTCAGCTCTCAAATCCAGACTGACCATCATCAAGGACAACTCCAAGAGCCAAGTTTTCTTAAAAA
TGAACAGTCTGCAAACTGATGACACAGCCATTTACTACTGTGCCAAACATTATTACTACGGTGGTAGCTA
TGCTATGGACTACTGGGGCCAAGGAACCTCAGTCACCGTCTCCTCAGGGAAGCCTATCCCGAACCCTCTG
TTGGGTCTCGATAGTACCAATGGGGCCGCAACCACGACGCCAGCGCCGCGACCACCAACACCGGCGCCCA
CCATCGCGTTGCAGCCCCTGTCCCTGCGCCCAGAGGCGTGCCGGCCAGCGGCGGGGGGCGCAGTGCACAC
GAGGGGGCTGGACTTCGCCTGTGATTTTTGGGTGCTGGTGGTGGTTGGTGGAGTCCTGGCTTGCTATAGC
TTGCTAGTAACAGTGGCCTTTATTATTTTCTGGGTGAGGAGTAAGAGGAGCAGGCTCCTGCACAGTGACT
ACATGAACATGACTCCCCGCCGCCCCGGGCCCACCCGCAAGCATTACCAGCCCTATGCCCCACCACGCGA
CTTCGCAGCCTATCGCTCCAAACGGGGCAGAAAGAAACTCCTGTATATATTCAAACAACCATTTATGAGA
CCAGTACAAACTACTCAAGAGGAAGATGGCTGTAGCTGCCGATTTCCAGAAGAAGAAGAAGGAGGATGTG
AACTGGGGGGTACCGAATTCAGCGGGTCAGGCGGATCTGGAAGTGGTGGTGGAGAACTTGATGAATTGGT
ATACTTACTAGATGGGCCAGGTTATGACCCTATACATTGCGATGTAGTGACAAGGGGCGGCAGCCACCTT
TTCAATTTTGGAAGCGGAGCTACTAACTTCAGCCTGCTGAAGCAGGCTGGAGACGTGGAGGAGAACCCTG
GACCTATGATTCATCTTGGTCACATCCTCTTCTTGCTGCTGTTGCCAGTTGCTGCCGCACAAACAACCCC
AGGTGAGAGGTCAAGTCTTCCCGCCTTCTATCCGGGCACAAGCGGGAGTTGTAGTGGGTGTGGATCTTTG
TCCCTTCCTATATACATCTGGGCTCCTCTGGCTGGCACTTGCGGAGTGCTTCTGCTGAGTCTGGTTATTA
CCGGTTCTGTTGTTATTGTTGGTAGAATTATTTTATCTGGTAGTGGTAGTATCACGGCCTACTCCCAACA
GACGCGGGGCCTACTTGGTTGCATCATCACTAGCCTCACAGGCCGGGACAAGAACCAGGTCGAAGGGGAG
GTTCAAGTGGTTTCTACCGCAACACAATCTTTCCTGGCGACCTGCGTCAACGGCGTGTGCTGGACTGTCT
ACCATGGCGCTGGCTCGAAGACCCTAGCCGGTCCAAAAGGTCCAATCACCCAAATGTACACCAATGTAGA
CCAGGACCTCGTCGGCTGGCAGGCGCCTCCAGGGGCGCGCTCCTTGACACCATGCACCTGTGGCAGCTCG
GACCTTTACTTGGTCACGAGACATGCTGATGTCATTCCGGTGCGCCGGCGAGGCGACAGCAGGGGAAGTC
TACTCTCCCCCAGGCCCGTCTCCTACCTGAAAGGCTCCGCAGGTGGTCCATTGCTTTGCCCTTCGGGGCA
CGCTGTGGGCATCTTCCGGGCTGCTGTGTGCACCCGGGGGGTCGCGAAGGCGGTGGACTTCGTGCCCGTT
GAGTCTATGGAAACTACCATGCGGTCTAGAGTGAAGTTCAGCAGGAGCGCAGACGCCCCCGCGTACAAGC
AGGGCCAGAACCAGCTCTATAACGAGCTCAATCTAGGACGAAGAGAGGAGTACGATGTTTTGGACAAGAG
ACGTGGCCGGGACCCTGAGATGGGGGGAAAGCCGAGAAGGAAGAACCCTCAGGAAGGCCTGTACAATGAA
CTGCAGAAAGATAAGATGGCGGAGGCCTACAGTGAGATTGGGATGAAAGGCGAGCGCCGGAGGGGCAAGG
GGCACGATGGCCTTTACCAGGGTCTCAGTACAGCCACCAAGGACACCTACGACGCCCTTCACATGCAGGC
CCTGCCCCCTCGCGGCATGGTGAGCAAGGGCGAGGAGGATAACATGGCCATCATCAAGGAGTTCATGCGC
TTCAAGGTGCACATGGAGGGCTCCGTGAACGGCCACGAGTTCGAGATCGAGGGCGAGGGCGAGGGCCGCC
CCTACGAGGGCACCCAGACCGCCAAGCTGAAGGTGACCAAGGGTGGCCCCCTGCCCTTCGCCTGGGACAT
CCTGTCCCCTCAGTTCATGTACGGCTCCAAGGCCTACGTGAAGCACCCCGCCGACATCCCCGACTACTTG
AAGCTGTCCTTCCCCGAGGGCTTCAAGTGGGAGCGCGTGATGAACTTCGAGGACGGCGGCGTGGTGACCG
TGACCCAGGACTCCTCCCTGCAGGACGGCGAGTTCATCTACAAGGTGAAGCTGCGCGGCACCAACTTCCC
CTCCGACGGCCCCGTAATGCAGAAGAAGACCATGGGCTGGGAGGCCTCCTCCGAGCGGATGTACCCCGAG
GACGGCGCCCTGAAGGGCGAGATCAAGCAGAGGCTGAAGCTGAAGGACGGCGGCCACTACGACGCTGAGG
TCAAGACCACCTACAAGGCCAAGAAGCCCGTGCAGCTGCCCGGCGCCTACAACGTCAACATCAAGTTGGA
CATCACCTCCCACAACGAGGACTACACCATCGTGGAACAGTACGAACGCGCCGAGGGCCGCCACTCCACC
GGCGGCATGGACGAGCTGTACAAGTAAGCGGCCGCGACTCTAGAGTCGACCTGCAGGCATGCAAGCTTGA
TATCAAGCTTATCGATAATCAACCTCTGGATTACAAAATTTGTGAAAGATTGACTGGTATTCTTAACTAT
GTTGCTCCTTTTACGCTATGTGGATACGCTGCTTTAATGCCTTTGTATCATGCTATTGCTTCCCGTATGG
CTTTCATTTTCTCCTCCTTGTATAAATCCTGGTTGCTGTCTCTTTATGAGGAGTTGTGGCCCGTTGTCAG
GCAACGTGGCGTGGTGTGCACTGTGTTTGCTGACGCAACCCCCACTGGTTGGGGCATTGCCACCACCTGT
CAGCTCCTTTCCGGGACTTTCGCTTTCCCCCTCCCTATTGCCACGGCGGAACTCATCGCCGCCTGCCTTG
CCCGCTGCTGGACAGGGGCTCGGCTGTTGGGCACTGACAATTCCGTGGTGTTGTCGGGGAAATCATCGTC
CTTTCCTTGGCTGCTCGCCTGTGTTGCCACCTGGATTCTGCGCGGGACGTCCTTCTGCTACGTCCCTTCG
GCCCTCAATCCAGCGGACCTTCCTTCCCGCGGCCTGCTGCCGGCTCTGCGGCCTCTTCCGCGTCTTCGCC
TTCGCCCTCAGACGAGTCGGATCTCCCTTTGGGCCGCCTCCCCGCATCGATACCGTCGACCTCGAGGGAA
TTAATTCGAGCTCGGTACCTTTAAGACCAATGACTTACAAGGCAGCTGTAGATCTTAGCCACTTTTTAAA
AGAAAAGGGGGGACTGGAAGGGCTAATTCACTCCCAACGAAGACAAGATCTGCTTTTTGCTTGTACTGGG
TCTCTCTGGTTAGACCAGATCTGAGCCTGGGAGCTCTCTGGCTAACTAGGGAACCCACTGCTTAAGCCTC
AATAAAGCTTGCCTTGAGTGCTTCAAGTAGTGTGTGCCCGTCTGTTGTGTGACTCTGGTAACTAGAGATC
CCTCAGACCCTTTTAGTCAGTGTGGAAAATCTCTAGCAGCATCTAGAATTAATTCCGTGTATTCTATAGT
GTCACCTAAATCGTATGTGTATGATACATAAGGTTATGTATTAATTGTAGCCGCGTTCTAACGACAATAT
GTACAAGCCTAATTGTGTAGCATCTGGCTTACTGAAGCAGACCCTATCATCTCTCTCGTAAACTGCCGTC
AGAGTCGGTTTGGTTGGACGAACCTTCTGAGTTTCTGGTAACGCCGTCCCGCACCCGGAAATGGTCAGCG
AACCAATCAGCAGGGTCATCGCTAGCCAGATCCTCTACGCCGGACGCATCGTGGCCGGCATCACCGGCGC
CACAGGTGCGGTTGCTGGCGCCTATATCGCCGACATCACCGATGGGGAAGATCGGGCTCGCCACTTCGGG
CTCATGAGCGCTTGTTTCGGCGTGGGTATGGTGGCAGGCCCCGTGGCCGGGGGACTGTTGGGCGCCATCT
CCTTGCATGCACCATTCCTTGCGGCGGCGGTGCTCAACGGCCTCAACCTACTACTGGGCTGCTTCCTAAT
GCAGGAGTCGCATAAGGGAGAGCGTCGAATGGTGCACTCTCAGTACAATCTGCTCTGATGCCGCATAGTT
AAGCCAGCCCCGACACCCGCCAACACCCGCTGACGCGCCCTGACGGGCTTGTCTGCTCCCGGCATCCGCT
TACAGACAAGCTGTGACCGTCTCCGGGAGCTGCATGTGTCAGAGGTTTTCACCGTCATCACCGAAACGCG
CGAGACGAAAGGGCCTCGTGATACGCCTATTTTTATAGGTTAATGTCATGATAATAATGGTTTCTTAGAC
GTCAGGTGGCACTTTTCGGGGAAATGTGCGCGGAACCCCTATTTGTTTATTTTTCTAAATACATTCAAAT
ATGTATCCGCTCATGAGACAATAACCCTGATAAATGCTTCAATAATATTGAAAAAGGAAGAGTATGAGTA
TTCAACATTTCCGTGTCGCCCTTATTCCCTTTTTTGCGGCATTTTGCCTTCCTGTTTTTGCTCACCCAGA
AACGCTGGTGAAAGTAAAAGATGCTGAAGATCAGTTGGGTGCACGAGTGGGTTACATCGAACTGGATCTC
AACAGCGGTAAGATCCTTGAGAGTTTTCGCCCCGAAGAACGTTTTCCAATGATGAGCACTTTTAAAGTTC
TGCTATGTGGCGCGGTATTATCCCGTATTGACGCCGGGCAAGAGCAACTCGGTCGCCGCATACACTATTC
TCAGAATGACTTGGTTGAGTACTCACCAGTCACAGAAAAGCATCTTACGGATGGCATGACAGTAAGAGAA
TTATGCAGTGCTGCCATAACCATGAGTGATAACACTGCGGCCAACTTACTTCTGACAACGATCGGAGGAC
CGAAGGAGCTAACCGCTTTTTTGCACAACATGGGGGATCATGTAACTCGCCTTGATCGTTGGGAACCGGA
GCTGAATGAAGCCATACCAAACGACGAGCGTGACACCACGATGCCTGTAGCAATGGCAACAACGTTGCGC
AAACTATTAACTGGCGAACTACTTACTCTAGCTTCCCGGCAACAATTAATAGACTGGATGGAGGCGGATA
AAGTTGCAGGACCACTTCTGCGCTCGGCCCTTCCGGCTGGCTGGTTTATTGCTGATAAATCTGGAGCCGG
TGAGCGTGGGTCTCGCGGTATCATTGCAGCACTGGGGCCAGATGGTAAGCCCTCCCGTATCGTAGTTATC
TACACGACGGGGAGTCAGGCAACTATGGATGAACGAAATAGACAGATCGCTGAGATAGGTGCCTCACTGA
TTAAGCATTGGTAACTGTCAGACCAAGTTTACTCATATATACTTTAGATTGATTTAAAACTTCATTTTTA
ATTTAAAAGGATCTAGGTGAAGATCCTTTTTGATAATCTCATGACCAAAATCCCTTAACGTGAGTTTTCG
TTCCACTGAGCGTCAGACCCCGTAGAAAAGATCAAAGGATCTTCTTGAGATCCTTTTTTTCTGCGCGTAA
TCTGCTGCTTGCAAACAAAAAAACCACCGCTACCAGCGGTGGTTTGTTTGCCGGATCAAGAGCTACCAAC
TCTTTTTCCGAAGGTAACTGGCTTCAGCAGAGCGCAGATACCAAATACTGTTCTTCTAGTGTAGCCGTAG
TTAGGCCACCACTTCAAGAACTCTGTAGCACCGCCTACATACCTCGCTCTGCTAATCCTGTTACCAGTGG
CTGCTGCCAGTGGCGATAAGTCGTGTCTTACCGGGTTGGACTCAAGACGATAGTTACCGGATAAGGCGCA
GCGGTCGGGCTGAACGGGGGGTTCGTGCACACAGCCCAGCTTGGAGCGAACGACCTACACCGAACTGAGA
TACCTACAGCGTGAGCTATGAGAAAGCGCCACGCTTCCCGAAGGGAGAAAGGCGGACAGGTATCCGGTAA
GCGGCAGGGTCGGAACAGGAGAGCGCACGAGGGAGCTTCCAGGGGGAAACGCCTGGTATCTTTATAGTCC
TGTCGGGTTTCGCCACCTCTGACTTGAGCGTCGATTTTTGTGATGCTCGTCAGGGGGGCGGAGCCTATGG
AAAAACGCCAGCAACGCGGCCTTTTTACGGTTCCTGGCCTTTTGCTGGCCTTTTGCTCACATGTTCTTTC
CTGCGTTATCCCCTGATTCTGTGGATAACCGTATTACCGCCTTTGAGTGAGCTGATACCGCTCGCCGCAG
CCGAACGACCGAGCGCAGCGAGTCAGTGAGCGAGGAAGCGGAAGAGCGCCCAATACGCAAACCGCCTCTC
CCCGCGCGTTGGCCGATTCATTAATGCAGCTGTGGAATGTGTGTCAGTTAGGGTGTGGAAAGTCCCCAGG
CTCCCCAGCAGGCAGAAGTATGCAAAGCATGCATCTCAATTAGTCAGCAACCAGGTGTGGAAAGTCCCCA
GGCTCCCCAGCAGGCAGAAGTATGCAAAGCATGCATCTCAATTAGTCAGCAACCATAGTCCCGCCCC
Features (pLannotate 1.2.2; 40 found; start..end, strand, type, name):
    361..480     +  CDS            gpt (fragment): XGPT_ECOLI - Also known as gpp, gxu. Experimental evidence at protein level: Swiss-Prot protein existence level 1. Purine salvage pathway enzyme that catalyzes the transfer of the ribosyl-5-phosphate group from 5-phospho-alpha-D-ribose 1- diphosphate (PRPP) to the N9 position of the 6-oxopurines guanine and xanthine to form the corresponding ribonucleotides GMP (guanosine 5'- monophosphate) and XMP (xanthosine 5'-monophosphate), with the release of PPi. To a lesser extent, also acts on hypoxanthine (PubMed:9100006, PubMed:3886014). Does not ribophosphorylate adenine (PubMed:3886014). From Esch
    480..815     +  CDS            gpt (fragment): XGPT_ECOLI - Also known as gpp, gxu. Experimental evidence at protein level: Swiss-Prot protein existence level 1. Purine salvage pathway enzyme that catalyzes the transfer of the ribosyl-5-phosphate group from 5-phospho-alpha-D-ribose 1- diphosphate (PRPP) to the N9 position of the 6-oxopurines guanine and xanthine to form the corresponding ribonucleotides GMP (guanosine 5'- monophosphate) and XMP (xanthosine 5'-monophosphate), with the release of PPi. To a lesser extent, also acts on hypoxanthine (PubMed:9100006, PubMed:3886014). Does not ribophosphorylate adenine (PubMed:3886014). From Esch
    910..1215    +  CDS            frsA (fragment): FRSA_ECOLI - Also known as yafA. Experimental evidence at protein level: Swiss-Prot protein existence level 1. Catalyzes the hydrolysis of esters (PubMed:15808744). Displays esterase activity toward pNP-butyrate (PubMed:15808744). May stimulate mixed-acid fermentation by acting as a fermentation/respiration switch that down-regulates respiration and up- regulates fermentation rates (PubMed:15169777). From Escherichia coli (strain K12).
   1219..1293    +  CDS            small t antigen (fragment): SV40 (simian virus 40) small t antigen
   1295..1360    +  intron         small t intron: SV40 (simian virus 40) small t antigen intron
   1490..1510    +  CDS            SV40 NLS: nuclear localization signal of SV40 (simian virus 40) large T antigen
   1829..1912    +  CDS            large T antigen (fragment): large T antigen from SV40 (simian virus 40)
   1935..2069    +  polyA_signal   SV40 poly(A) signal: SV40 polyadenylation signal
   2236..2565    +  CDS            nef (fragment): NEF_HV1BR - Experimental evidence at protein level: Swiss-Prot protein existence level 1. Extracellular Nef protein targets CD4(+) T-lymphocytes for apoptosis by interacting with CXCR4 surface receptors (PubMed:14990729). From Human immunodeficiency virus type 1 group M subtype B (isolate BRU/LAI) (HIV-1).
   2613..2870    +  LTR            5' LTR (truncated): truncated 5' long terminal repeat (LTR) from HIV-1
   2917..3042    +  misc_feature   HIV-1 Ψ: packaging signal of human immunodeficiency virus type 1
   3026..3364    +  CDS            HIV-1 gag (fragment): gag protein from human immunodeficiency virus 1; gag
   3539..3772    +  misc_feature   RRE: The Rev response element (RRE) of HIV-1 allows for Rev-dependent mRNA export from the nucleus to the cytoplasm.
   4149..4249    +  CDS            Rev (fragment): human immunodeficiency virus 1 (HIV-1) Rev protein; rev; enhances nuclear export of unspliced and incompletely spliced viral mRNAs
   4286..4403    +  misc_feature   cPPT/CTS: central polypurine tract and central termination sequence of HIV-1
   4440..4473    -  misc_feature   MCS (fragment): pBluescript multiple cloning site
   4477..5655    +  promoter       EF-1α promoter: strong constitutive promoter for human elongation factor EF-1α
   5761..6078    +  CDS            KV5AB_MOUSE: Experimental evidence at protein level: Swiss-Prot protein existence level 1. From Mus musculus (Mouse).
   6124..6414    +  CDS            HVM44_MOUSE (fragment): Experimental evidence at protein level: Swiss-Prot protein existence level 1. From Mus musculus (Mouse).
   6676..6879    +  CDS            CD28 (fragment): CD28_HUMAN - Experimental evidence at protein level: Swiss-Prot protein existence level 1. Involved in T-cell activation, the induction of cell proliferation and cytokine production and promotion of T-cell survival. Enhances the production of IL4 and IL10 in T-cells in conjunction with TCR/CD3 ligation and CD40L costimulation (PubMed:8617933). Isoform 3 enhances CD40L-mediated activation of NF-kappa-B and kinases MAPK8 and PAK2 in T-cells (PubMed:15067037). From Homo sapiens (Human).
   6880..7005    +  CDS            TNFRSF9 (fragment): TNR9_HUMAN - Also known as CD137, ILA. Experimental evidence at protein level: Swiss-Prot protein existence level 1. Receptor for TNFSF9/4-1BBL. Possibly active during T cell activation. From Homo sapiens (Human).
   7216..7446    +  CDS            HCST (fragment): HCST_HUMAN - Also known as DAP10, KAP10, PIK3AP. Experimental evidence at protein level: Swiss-Prot protein existence level 1. Transmembrane adapter protein which associates with KLRK1 to form an activation receptor KLRK1-HCST in lymphoid and myeloid cells; this receptor plays a major role in triggering cytotoxicity against target cells expressing cell surface ligands such as MHC class I chain- related MICA and MICB, and UL16-binding proteins (ULBPs); these ligands are up-regulated by stress conditions and pathological state such as viral infection and tumor transformation. Functions as dockin
   7360..8052    +  CDS            POLG_HCVBK (fragment): Experimental evidence at protein level: Swiss-Prot protein existence level 1. [RNA-directed RNA polymerase]: RNA-dependent RNA polymerase that performs primer-template recognition and RNA synthesis during viral replication. From Hepatitis C virus genotype 1b (isolate BK) (HCV).
   7993..8343    +  CDS            CD247 (fragment): CD3Z_HUMAN - Also known as CD3Z, T3Z, TCRZ. Experimental evidence at protein level: Swiss-Prot protein existence level 1. Part of the TCR-CD3 complex present on T-lymphocyte cell surface that plays an essential role in adaptive immune response. When antigen presenting cells (APCs) activate T-cell receptor (TCR), TCR- mediated signals are transmitted across the cell membrane by the CD3 chains CD3D, CD3E, CD3G and CD3Z. All CD3 chains contain immunoreceptor tyrosine-based activation motifs (ITAMs) in their cytoplasmic domain. Upon TCR engagement, these motifs become phosphorylated by Src family
   8347..9054    +  CDS            mCherry: mCherry is a basic (constitutively fluorescent) red fluorescent protein published in 2004, derived from Discosoma sp.. It is reported to be a very rapidly-maturing monomer with low acid sensitivity.
   9068..9098    +  misc_feature   MCS (fragment): pUC18/19 multiple cloning site
   9099..9117    +  misc_feature   MCS (fragment): pBluescript multiple cloning site
   9117..9705    +  misc_feature   WPRE: woodchuck hepatitis virus posttranscriptional regulatory element
   9706..9728    +  misc_feature   MCS (fragment): pBluescript multiple cloning site
   9745..9813    +  CDS            nef (fragment): NEF_HV1Z2 - Experimental evidence at protein level: Swiss-Prot protein existence level 1. Extracellular Nef protein targets CD4(+) T-lymphocytes for apoptosis by interacting with CXCR4 surface receptors. From Human immunodeficiency virus type 1 group M subtype D (isolate Z2/CDC-Z34) (HIV-1).
   9815..10048   +  LTR            3' LTR (ΔU3): self-inactivating 3' long terminal repeat (LTR) from HIV-1
  10073..10091   -  promoter       SP6 promoter: promoter for bacteriophage SP6 RNA polymerase
  10319..10598   +  CDS            TcR (fragment): tetracycline efflux protein; tet; confers resistance to tetracycline
  10599..10647   -  misc_feature   bom (fragment): basis of mobility region from pBR322
  10749..10784   -  CDS            rop (fragment): Rop protein, which maintains plasmids at low copy number; rop
  10879..10983   +  promoter       AmpR promoter: bla
  10984..11844   +  CDS            AmpR: β-lactamase; bla; confers resistance to ampicillin, carbenicillin, and related antibiotics
  12015..12603   +  rep_origin     ori: high-copy-number ColE1/pMB1/pBR322/pUC origin of replication
  12786..12842   +  CDS            lacI (fragment): lac repressor; lacI; The lac repressor binds to the lac operator to inhibit transcription in E. coli. This inhibition can be relieved by adding lactose or isopropyl-β-D-thiogalactopyranoside (IPTG).
  12849..161     +  promoter       SV40 promoter (across the origin): SV40 enhancer and early promoter
