[The description below was written by a language model from this plasmid's Addgene catalogue record and pLannotate feature annotations shown in this document.]
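Description:
pHR-OFF VIPER CAR (anti-CD19)-candidate design(d+iii) is a lentiviral transfer plasmid on the pHR backbone, carrying one candidate architecture of a drug-gated "OFF" chimeric antigen receptor directed against CD19. It is propagated in E. coli through a ColE1/pUC-type origin with ampicillin selection (AmpR). The annotated backbone also contains remnants of older vector lineages, including fragments of gpt, SV40 early region sequences with an SV40 promoter and poly(A) signal, and pieces of TcR, rop and bom; none of these is described as functional. The HIV-1 elements are a truncated 5' LTR, the Ψ packaging signal with a gag fragment, the RRE, cPPT/CTS and a self-inactivating ΔU3 3' LTR. Together these allow the genome to be packaged, delivered and integrated when helper functions are supplied in trans.

The payload is driven by the human EF-1α promoter and followed by a WPRE to enhance transcript expression. According to the insert name and annotations, it encodes two chains separated by a P2A self-cleaving peptide. The first is a mouse-derived anti-CD19 scFv (light and heavy variable regions) joined to CD28 and 4-1BB sequences and a "peptide" element. The second consists of DAP10, the hepatitis C virus NS3 protease domain carrying the S139A mutation, which alters the catalytic serine, and CD3ζ fused to mCherry as a red fluorescent marker. The arrangement suggests a split receptor in which the peptide on the antigen-binding chain associates with NS3 on the signalling chain. An NS3-binding drug would presumably disrupt that pairing to switch the CAR off, although the record does not spell out this mechanism or identify the peptide. The catalogue lists a total size of 12,367 bp, whereas the sequenced record is 13,017 nt. The associated work concerns multiplexed drug-gated CAR circuits.
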