Addgene plasmid #192124: pHR-OFF VIPER CAR (anti-CD19)-candidate design(d+iii)
Purpose: pHR-OFF VIPER CAR (anti-CD19)-candidate design(d+iii)
Depositing lab: Wilson Wong. Depositing organization: Boston University Main Campus. Publication: High-performance multiplex drug-gated CAR circuits. Li HS, Wong NM, Tague E, Ngo JT, Khalil AS, Wong WW. Cancer Cell. 2022 Aug 26. pii: S1535-6108(22)00372-5. doi: 10.1016/j.ccell.2022.08.008. PubMed 36084652.
Backbone
  Vector backbone: pHR
  Backbone size w/o insert (bp): 8440
  Total vector size (bp): 12367
  Vector type: Lentiviral
Growth in bacteria
  Bacterial resistance: Ampicillin, 100 μg/mL
  Growth temperature: 37°C
  Growth strain: NEB Stable
  Copy number: Unknown
Gene/Insert
  Gene/Insert name: pEF1a-anti-CD19scFV_CD28__41BB_peptide_P2A_DAP10_NS3(s139a)_CD3z-mCherry
  Species: H. sapiens (human)
  Insert size (bp): 4586
  Cloning method: Gibson Cloning
  Sequencing primers: 5′ CAGTGCAGGGGAAAGAATAGTAGAC; 3′ CATAGCGTAAAAGGAGCAACA
Terms and licenses: Academic/Nonprofit Terms; Industry Terms: Not Available to Industry
How to cite: pHR-OFF VIPER CAR (anti-CD19)-candidate design(d+iii) was a gift from Wilson Wong (Addgene plasmid # 192124 ; http://n2t.net/addgene:192124 ; RRID:Addgene_192124)
