>Addgene plasmid #192124 | pHR-OFF VIPER CAR (anti-CD19)-candidate design(d+iii) | depositor partial sequence | sequence record 377864 | pHR-pEF1a-anti-CD19scFV_CD28__41BB_peptide_P2A_DAP10_NS3(s139a)_CD3z-mCherry
CGTGAGGCTCCGGTGCCCGTCAGTGGGCAGAGCGCACATCGCCCACAGTCCCCGAGAAGTTGGGGGGAGG
GGTCGGCAATTGAACCGGTGCCTAGAGAAGGTGGCGCGGGGTAAACTGGGAAAGTGATGTCGTGTACTGG
CTCCGCCTTTTTCCCGAGGGTGGGGGAGAACCGTATATAAGTGCAGTAGTCGCCGTGAACGTTCTTTTTC
GCAACGGGTTTGCCGCCAGAACACAGGTAAGTGCCGTGTGTGGTTCCCGCGGGCCTGGCCTCTTTACGGG
TTATGGCCCTTGCGTGCCTTGAATTACTTCCACCTGGCTGCAGTACGTGATTCTTGATCCCGAGCTTCGG
GTTGGAAGTGGGTGGGAGAGTTCGAGGCCTTGCGCTTAAGGAGCCCCTTCGCCTCGTGCTTGAGTTGAGG
CCTGGCCTGGGCGCTGGGGCCGCCGCGTGCGAATCTGGTGGCACCTTCGCGCCTGTCTCGCTGCTTTCGA
TAAGTCTCTAGCCATTTAAAATTTTTGATGACCTGCTGCGACGCTTTTTTTCTGGCAAGATAGTCTTGTA
AATGCGGGCCAAGATCTGCACACTGGTATTTCGGTTTTTGGGGCCGCGGGCGGCGACGGGGCCCGTGCGT
CCCAGCGCACATGTTCGGCGAGGCGGGGCCTGCGAGCGCGGCCACCGAGAATCGGACGGGGGTAGTCTCA
AGCTGGCCGGCCTGCTCTGGTGCCTGGCCTCGCGCCGCCGTGTATCGCCCCGCCCTGGGCGGCAAGGCTG
GCCCGGTCGGCACCAGTTGCGTGAGCGGAAAGATGGCCGCTTCCCGGCCCTGCTGCAGGGAGCTCAAAAT
GGAGGACGCGGCGCTCGGGAGAGCGGGCGGGTGAGTCACCCACACAAAGGAAAAGGGCCTTTCCGTCCTC
AGCCGTCGCTTCATGTGACTCCACGGAGTACCGGGCGCCGTCCAGGCACCTCGATTAGTTCTCGAGCTTT
TGGAGTACGTCGTCTTTAGGTTGGGGGGAGGGGTTTTATGCGATGGAGTTTCCCCACACTGAGTGGGTGG
AGACTGAAGTTAGGCCAGCTTGGCACTTGATGTAATTCTCCTTGGAATTTGCCCTTTTTGAGTTTGGATC
TTGGTTCATTCTCAAGCCTCAGACAGTGGTTCAAAGTTTTTTTCTTCCATTTCAGGTGTCGTGAGGGGAT
CTGGAGCTCTCGAGAATTCTCACGCGTGCCGCCACCATGGCCTTACCAGTGACCGCCTTGCTCCTGCCGC
TGGCCTTGCTGCTCCACGCCGCCAGGCCGGACATCCAGATGACACAGACTACATCCTCCCTGTCTGCCTC
TCTGGGAGACAGAGTCACCATCAGTTGCAGGGCAAGTCAGGACATTAGTAAATATTTAAATTGGTATCAG
CAGAAACCAGATGGAACTGTTAAACTCCTGATCTACCATACATCAAGATTACACTCAGGAGTCCCATCAA
GGTTCAGTGGCAGTGGGTCTGGAACAGATTATTCTCTCACCATTAGCAACCTGGAGCAAGAAGATATTGC
CACTTACTTTTGCCAACAGGGTAATACGCTTCCGTACACGTTCGGAGGCGGCACCAAGCTGGAGATCACA
GGTGGCGGTGGCTCGGGCGGTGGTGGGTCGGGTGGCGGCGGATCTGAGGTGAAACTGCAGGAGTCAGGAC
CTGGCCTGGTGGCGCCCTCACAGAGCCTGTCCGTCACATGCACTGTCTCAGGGGTCTCATTACCCGACTA
TGGTGTAAGCTGGATTCGCCAGCCTCCACGAAAGGGTCTGGAGTGGCTGGGAGTAATATGGGGTAGTGAA
ACCACATACTATAATTCAGCTCTCAAATCCAGACTGACCATCATCAAGGACAACTCCAAGAGCCAAGTTT
TCTTAAAAATGAACAGTCTGCAAACTGATGACACAGCCATTTACTACTGTGCCAAACATTATTACTACGG
TGGTAGCTATGCTATGGACTACTGGGGCCAAGGAACCTCAGTCACCGTCTCCTCAGGGAAGCCTATCCCG
AACCCTCTGTTGGGTCTCGATAGTACCAATGGGGCCGCAACCACGACGCCAGCGCCGCGACCACCAACAC
CGGCGCCCACCATCGCGTTGCAGCCCCTGTCCCTGCGCCCAGAGGCGTGCCGGCCAGCGGCGGGGGGCGC
AGTGCACACGAGGGGGCTGGACTTCGCCTGTGATTTTTGGGTGCTGGTGGTGGTTGGTGGAGTCCTGGCT
TGCTATAGCTTGCTAGTAACAGTGGCCTTTATTATTTTCTGGGTGAGGAGTAAGAGGAGCAGGCTCCTGC
ACAGTGACTACATGAACATGACTCCCCGCCGCCCCGGGCCCACCCGCAAGCATTACCAGCCCTATGCCCC
ACCACGCGACTTCGCAGCCTATCGCTCCAAACGGGGCAGAAAGAAACTCCTGTATATATTCAAACAACCA
TTTATGAGACCAGTACAAACTACTCAAGAGGAAGATGGCTGTAGCTGCCGATTTCCAGAAGAAGAAGAAG
GAGGATGTGAACTGGGGGGTACCGAATTCAGCGGGTCAGGCGGATCTGGAAGTGGTGGTGGAGAACTTGA
TGAATTGGTATACTTACTAGATGGGCCAGGTTATGACCCTATACATTGCGATGTAGTGACAAGGGGCGGC
AGCCACCTTTTCAATTTTGGAAGCGGAGCTACTAACTTCAGCCTGCTGAAGCAGGCTGGAGACGTGGAGG
AGAACCCTGGACCTATGATTCATCTTGGTCACATCCTCTTCTTGCTGCTGTTGCCAGTTGCTGCCGCACA
AACAACCCCAGGTGAGAGGTCAAGTCTTCCCGCCTTCTATCCGGGCACAAGCGGGAGTTGTAGTGGGTGT
GGATCTTTGTCCCTTCCTATATACATCTGGGCTCCTCTGGCTGGCACTTGCGGAGTGCTTCTGCTGAGTC
TGGTTATTACCGGTTCTGTTGTTATTGTTGGTAGAATTATTTTATCTGGTAGTGGTAGTATCACGGCCTA
CTCCCAACAGACGCGGGGCCTACTTGGTTGCATCATCACTAGCCTCACAGGCCGGGACAAGAACCAGGTC
GAAGGGGAGGTTCAAGTGGTTTCTACCGCAACACAATCTTTCCTGGCGACCTGCGTCAACGGCGTGTGCT
GGACTGTCTACCATGGCGCTGGCTCGAAGACCCTAGCCGGTCCAAAAGGTCCAATCACCCAAATGTACAC
CAATGTAGACCAGGACCTCGTCGGCTGGCAGGCGCCTCCAGGGGCGCGCTCCTTGACACCATGCACCTGT
GGCAGCTCGGACCTTTACTTGGTCACGAGACATGCTGATGTCATTCCGGTGCGCCGGCGAGGCGACAGCA
GGGGAAGTCTACTCTCCCCCAGGCCCGTCTCCTACCTGAAAGGCTCCGCAGGTGGTCCATTGCTTTGCCC
TTCGGGGCACGCTGTGGGCATCTTCCGGGCTGCTGTGTGCACCCGGGGGGTCGCGAAGGCGGTGGACTTC
GTGCCCGTTGAGTCTATGGAAACTACCATGCGGTCTAGAGTGAAGTTCAGCAGGAGCGCAGACGCCCCCG
CGTACAAGCAGGGCCAGAACCAGCTCTATAACGAGCTCAATCTAGGACGAAGAGAGGAGTACGATGTTTT
GGACAAGAGACGTGGCCGGGACCCTGAGATGGGGGGAAAGCCGAGAAGGAAGAACCCTCAGGAAGGCCTG
TACAATGAACTGCAGAAAGATAAGATGGCGGAGGCCTACAGTGAGATTGGGATGAAAGGCGAGCGCCGGA
GGGGCAAGGGGCACGATGGCCTTTACCAGGGTCTCAGTACAGCCACCAAGGACACCTACGACGCCCTTCA
CATGCAGGCCCTGCCCCCTCGCGGCATGGTGAGCAAGGGCGAGGAGGATAACATGGCCATCATCAAGGAG
TTCATGCGCTTCAAGGTGCACATGGAGGGCTCCGTGAACGGCCACGAGTTCGAGATCGAGGGCGAGGGCG
AGGGCCGCCCCTACGAGGGCACCCAGACCGCCAAGCTGAAGGTGACCAAGGGTGGCCCCCTGCCCTTCGC
CTGGGACATCCTGTCCCCTCAGTTCATGTACGGCTCCAAGGCCTACGTGAAGCACCCCGCCGACATCCCC
GACTACTTGAAGCTGTCCTTCCCCGAGGGCTTCAAGTGGGAGCGCGTGATGAACTTCGAGGACGGCGGCG
TGGTGACCGTGACCCAGGACTCCTCCCTGCAGGACGGCGAGTTCATCTACAAGGTGAAGCTGCGCGGCAC
CAACTTCCCCTCCGACGGCCCCGTAATGCAGAAGAAGACCATGGGCTGGGAGGCCTCCTCCGAGCGGATG
TACCCCGAGGACGGCGCCCTGAAGGGCGAGATCAAGCAGAGGCTGAAGCTGAAGGACGGCGGCCACTACG
ACGCTGAGGTCAAGACCACCTACAAGGCCAAGAAGCCCGTGCAGCTGCCCGGCGCCTACAACGTCAACAT
CAAGTTGGACATCACCTCCCACAACGAGGACTACACCATCGTGGAACAGTACGAACGCGCCGAGGGCCGC
CACTCCACCGGCGGCATGGACGAGCTGTACAAGTAA
